Addgene plasmid #169112: pNB201
Purpose: TESEC expression vector for Alr from M. tuberculosis
Depositing lab: Edwin Wintermute. Depositing organization: INSERM U1284, Center for Research and Interdisciplinarity (CRI). Publication: Low-cost anti-mycobacterial drug discovery using engineered E. coli. Bongaerts N, Edoo Z, Abukar AA, Song X, Sosa-Carrillo S, Haggenmueller S, Savigny J, Gontier S, Lindner AB, Wintermute EH. Nat Commun. 2022 Jul 7;13(1):3905. doi: 10.1038/s41467-022-31570-3. PubMed 35798732.
Backbone
  Vector backbone: pNB200
  Backbone size w/o insert (bp): 2400
  Vector type: Bacterial Expression, Synthetic Biology
Growth in bacteria
  Bacterial resistance: Ampicillin, 100 μg/mL
  Growth temperature: 37°C
  Growth strain: DH5alpha
  Copy number: High Copy
Gene/Insert
  Gene/Insert name: alr (alt name: Rv3423c)
  Species: Mycobacterium tuberculosis H37Rv
  Insert size (bp): 1227
  Mutation: Codon optimized for E. coli
  Entrez Gene: alr (a.k.a. Rv3423c)
  Promoter: pBAD
  Cloning method: Restriction Enzyme; 5′ cloning site BsaI (destroyed during cloning); 3′ cloning site BsaI (destroyed during cloning)
  Sequencing primers: 5′ GATTAGCGGATCCTACCTGACG; 3′ AGGCCCAGTCTTTCGACTGAGC
Terms and licenses: Academic/Nonprofit Terms; Industry Terms: Not Available to Industry
Depositor comments: Please visit https://doi.org/10.1101/2021.03.26.437171 for bioRxiv preprint.
How to cite: pNB201 was a gift from Edwin Wintermute (Addgene plasmid # 169112 ; http://n2t.net/addgene:169112 ; RRID:Addgene_169112)
