[The description below was written by a language model from this plasmid's Addgene catalogue record and pLannotate feature annotations shown in this document.]
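Description:
pNB201 is a compact, high-copy bacterial expression plasmid of about 3.6 kb, built on the pNB200 backbone and intended for use in E. coli. It replicates from a ColE1/pUC-type origin and is selected with ampicillin through a β-lactamase gene driven by its native bla promoter and followed by a phage lambda t0 terminator, which insulates the resistance cassette from the rest of the plasmid.

The payload is alr (Rv3423c) from Mycobacterium tuberculosis H37Rv, codon optimized for E. coli. Alr is alanine racemase, which interconverts L-alanine and D-alanine and so supplies the D-alanine needed for peptidoglycan cross-linking. The gene was inserted by BsaI-based cloning that destroyed both sites. It lies downstream of the arabinose-inducible araBAD (pBAD) promoter and is followed by the rrnB T1 transcription terminator, forming a simple, titratable expression unit. The catalogue lists the insert as 1227 bp, while the annotated alr match spans a somewhat shorter stretch of roughly 1.16 kb. The record does not explain the difference. No araC regulator gene is annotated on the plasmid, so arabinose-responsive control presumably relies on araC provided by the host, although the record does not say so. No epitope tags or reporters are annotated.

The record describes the plasmid as a TESEC expression vector but does not expand the term. The associated publication concerns low-cost anti-mycobacterial drug discovery using engineered E. coli, which is consistent with pNB201 being used to express the mycobacterial drug target Alr at adjustable levels in E. coli for compound screening.
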