Features (pLannotate 1.2.2; 7 found; start..end, strand, type, name):
      7..291     +  promoter       araBAD promoter: araBAD; promoter of the L-arabinose operon of E. coli; the araC regulatory gene is transcribed in the opposite direction (Guzman et al., 1995)
    386..1543    +  CDS            alr: ALR_MYCTU - Experimental evidence at protein level: Swiss-Prot protein existence level 1. Catalyzes the interconversion of L-alanine and D-alanine. D- alanine plays a key role in peptidoglycan cross-linking. From Mycobacterium tuberculosis (strain ATCC 25618 / H37Rv).
   1582..1668    +  terminator     rrnB T1 terminator: Escherichia coli rrnB; transcription terminator T1 from the E. coli rrnB gene
   1833..2421    -  rep_origin     ori: high-copy-number ColE1/pMB1/pBR322/pUC origin of replication
   2509..2603    -  terminator     lambda t0 terminator: transcription terminator from phage lambda
   2633..3493    -  CDS            AmpR: β-lactamase; bla; confers resistance to ampicillin, carbenicillin, and related antibiotics
   3494..3598    -  promoter       AmpR promoter: bla
>Addgene plasmid #169112 | pNB201 | addgene full sequence | sequence record 334338 | Addgene NGS Result
GACGTCAAGAAACCAATTGTCCATATTGCATCAGACATTGCCGTCACTGCGTCTTTTACTGGCTCTTCTC
GCTAACCAAACCGGTAACCCCGCTTATTAAAAGCATTCTGTAACAAAGCGGGACCAAAGCCATGACAAAA
ACGCGTAACAAAAGTGTCTATAATCACGGCAGAAAAGTCCACATTGATTATTTGCACGGCGTCACACTTT
GCTATGCCATAGCATTTTTATCCATAAGATTAGCGGATCCTACCTGACGCTTTTTATCGCAACTCTCTAC
TGTTTCTCCATAGAATTCATTAAAGAGGAGAAAGGTACCATGAAACGCTTTTGGGAAAATGTGGGTAAAC
CTAACGATACGACGGACGGTCGCGGCACCACCTCCCTCGCGATGACACCGATCTCACAGACTCCGGGCTT
ACTGGCCGAGGCGATGGTTGACCTCGGAGCTATTGAACATAATGTGCGTGTCCTCCGCGAACATGCGGGC
CACGCCCAGTTGATGGCAGTCGTTAAGGCAGACGGCTACGGTCACGGGGCTACACGCGTAGCTCAAACGG
CCTTAGGCGCCGGTGCTGCGGAACTGGGGGTCGCGACAGTGGATGAAGCTCTTGCGCTGCGTGCCGACGG
CATTACCGCGCCGGTATTAGCGTGGCTGCATCCGCCGGGTATCGACTTTGGTCCAGCCCTGCTGGCCGAT
GTTCAGGTGGCGGTTTCTTCACTGCGCCAGTTGGATGAATTGCTGCACGCGGTTCGCCGTACCGGTCGCA
CCGCGACCGTCACGGTCAAAGTGGATACCGGACTCAACCGCAACGGCGTAGGTCCAGCACAATTCCCAGC
GATGTTAACGGCGCTTCGTCAGGCCATGGCTGAAGATGCTGTGCGCCTGCGCGGCCTGATGAGCCATATG
GTTTATGCAGATAAGCCCGACGATAGTATTAATGACGTACAAGCGCAACGTTTTACTGCTTTCCTGGCGC
AGGCGCGTGAACAGGGCGTGCGTTTTGAAGTGGCACATCTGTCAAACAGTTCGGCCACGATGGCCCGCCC
AGACCTGACATTCGATCTGGTGCGCCCTGGTATCGCTGTCTACGGGCTTTCACCGGTGCCGGCCCTGGGT
GATATGGGCCTGGTGCCGGCAATGACAGTCAAATGTGCCGTGGCGCTCGTGAAAAGTATTCGTGCGGGTG
AAGGCGTGTCTTATGGGCATACATGGATCGCACCCCGCGATACTAATCTGGCGCTGTTGCCGATTGGCTA
TGCCGATGGCGTTTTTCGCTCATTAGGCGGACGTCTGGAAGTTCTGATTAATGGACGCCGCTGCCCAGGT
GTAGGTCGTATTTGTATGGATCAGTTTATGGTCGATCTGGGTCCGGGCCCGCTGGACGTCGCGGAGGGTG
ACGAAGCGATCCTGTTTGGTCCGGGCATCCGCGGAGAACCGACCGCCCAAGACTGGGCGGACCTGGTGGG
GACTATTCACTACGAAGTGGTAACCTCACCGCGCGGGCGTATTACCCGTACGTACCGCGAAGCTGAAAAC
CGCTAACCCGGGGGATCCCATGGTACGCGTGCTAGAGGCATCAAATAAAACGAAAGGCTCAGTCGAAAGA
CTGGGCCTTTCGTTTTATCTGTTGTTTGTCGGTGAACGCTCTCCTGAGTAGGACAAATCCGCCGCCCTAG
ACCTAGGGCGTTCGGCTGCGGCGAGCGGTATCAGCTCACTCAAAGGCGGTAATACGGTTATCCACAGAAT
CAGGGGATAACGCAGGAAAGAACATGTGAGCAAAAGGCCAGCAAAAGGCCAGGAACCGTAAAAAGGCCGC
GTTGCTGGCGTTTTTCCATAGGCTCCGCCCCCCTGACGAGCATCACAAAAATCGACGCTCAAGTCAGAGG
TGGCGAAACCCGACAGGACTATAAAGATACCAGGCGTTTCCCCCTGGAAGCTCCCTCGTGCGCTCTCCTG
TTCCGACCCTGCCGCTTACCGGATACCTGTCCGCCTTTCTCCCTTCGGGAAGCGTGGCGCTTTCTCATAG
CTCACGCTGTAGGTATCTCAGTTCGGTGTAGGTCGTTCGCTCCAAGCTGGGCTGTGTGCACGAACCCCCC
GTTCAGCCCGACCGCTGCGCCTTATCCGGTAACTATCGTCTTGAGTCCAACCCGGTAAGACACGACTTAT
CGCCACTGGCAGCAGCCACTGGTAACAGGATTAGCAGAGCGAGGTATGTAGGCGGTGCTACAGAGTTCTT
GAAGTGGTGGCCTAACTACGGCTACACTAGAAGGACAGTATTTGGTATCTGCGCTCTGCTGAAGCCAGTT
ACCTTCGGAAAAAGAGTTGGTAGCTCTTGATCCGGCAAACAAACCACCGCTGGTAGCGGTGGTTTTTTTG
TTTGCAAGCAGCAGATTACGCGCAGAAAAAAAGGATCTCAAGAAGATCCTTTGATCTTTTCTACGGGGTC
TGACGCTCAGTGGAACGAAAACTCACGTTAAGGGATTTTGGTCATGACTAGTGCTTGGATTCTCACCAAT
AAAAAACGCCCGGCGGCAACCGAGCGTTCTGAACAAATCCAGATGGAGTTCTGAGGTCATTACTGGATCT
ATCAACAGGAGTCCAAGCGAGCTCGTAAACTTGGTCTGACAGTTACCAATGCTTAATCAGTGAGGCACCT
ATCTCAGCGATCTGTCTATTTCGTTCATCCATAGTTGCCTGACTCCCCGTCGTGTAGATAACTACGATAC
GGGAGGGCTTACCATCTGGCCCCAGTGCTGCAATGATACCGCGGGACCCACGCTCACCGGCTCCAGATTT
ATCAGCAATAAACCAGCCAGCCGGAAGGGCCGAGCGCAGAAGTGGTCCTGCAACTTTATCCGCCTCCATC
CAGTCTATTAATTGTTGCCGGGAAGCTAGAGTAAGTAGTTCGCCAGTTAATAGTTTGCGCAACGTTGTTG
CCATTGCTACAGGCATCGTGGTGTCACGCTCGTCGTTTGGTATGGCTTCATTCAGCTCCGGTTCCCAACG
ATCAAGGCGAGTTACATGATCCCCCATGTTGTGCAAAAAAGCGGTTAGCTCCTTCGGTCCTCCGATCGTT
GTCAGAAGTAAGTTGGCCGCAGTGTTATCACTCATGGTTATGGCAGCACTGCATAATTCTCTTACTGTCA
TGCCATCCGTAAGATGCTTTTCTGTGACTGGTGAGTACTCAACCAAGTCATTCTGAGAATAGTGTATGCG
GCGACCGAGTTGCTCTTGCCCGGCGTCAATACGGGATAATACCGCGCCACATAGCAGAACTTTAAAAGTG
CTCATCATTGGAAAACGTTCTTCGGGGCGAAAACTCTCAAGGATCTTACCGCTGTTGAGATCCAGTTCGA
TGTAACCCACTCGTGCACCCAACTGATCTTCAGCATCTTTTACTTTCACCAGCGTTTCTGGGTGAGCAAA
AACAGGAAGGCAAAATGCCGCAAAAAAGGGAATAAGGGCGACACGGAAATGTTGAATACTCATACTCTTC
CTTTTTCAATATTATTGAAGCATTTATCAGGGTTATTGTCTCATGAGCGGATACATATTTGAATGTATTT
AGAAAAATAAACAAATAGGGGTTCCGCGCACATTTCCCCGAAAAGTGCCACCT
